>Addgene plasmid #84112 | pFGC5941-PacI-ath-STTM2937 | addgene full sequence | sequence record 361635 | Addgene NGS Result
ATGCGGTGTGAAATACCGCACAGATGCGTAAGGAGAAAATACCGCATCAGGCGCTCTTCCGCTTCCTCGC
TCACTGACTCGCTGCGCTCGGTCGTTCGGCTGCGGCGAGCGGTATCAGCTCACTCAAAGGCGGTAATACG
GTTATCCACAGAATCAGGGGATAACGCAGGAAAGAACATGTGAGCAAAAGGCCAGCAAAAGGCCAGGAAC
CGTAAAAAGGCCGCGTTGCTGGCGTTTTTCCATAGGCTCCGCCCCCCTGACGAGCATCACAAAAATCGAC
GCTCAAGTCAGAGGTGGCGAAACCCGACAGGACTATAAAGATACCAGGCGTTTCCCCCTGGAAGCTCCCT
CGTGCGCTCTCCTGTTCCGACCCTGCCGCTTACCGGATACCTGTCCGCCTTTCTCCCTTCGGGAAGCGTG
GCGCTTTCTCATAGCTCACGCTGTAGGTATCTCAGTTCGGTGTAGGTCGTTCGCTCCAAGCTGGGCTGTG
TGCACGAACCCCCCGTTCAGCCCGACCGCTGCGCCTTATCCGGTAACTATCGTCTTGAGTCCAACCCGGT
AAGACACGACTTATCGCCACTGGCAGCAGCCACTGGTAACAGGATTAGCAGAGCGAGGTATGTAGGCGGT
GCTACAGAGTTCTTGAAGTGGTGGCCTAACTACGGCTACACTAGAAGGACAGTATTTGGTATCTGCGCTC
TGCTGAAGCCAGTTACCTTCGGAAAAAGAGTTGGTAGCTCTTGATCCGGCAAACAAACCACCGCTGGTAG
CGGTGGTTTTTTTGTTTGCAAGCAGCAGATTACGCGCAGAAAAAAAGGATCTCAAGAAGATCCTTTGATC
TTTTCTACGGGGTCTGACGCTCAGTGGAACGAAAACTCACGTTAAGGGATTTTGGTCATGCATTCTAGGT
ACTAAAACAATTCATCCAGTAAAATATAATATTTTATTTTCTCCCAATCAGGCTTGATCCCCAGTAAGTC
AAAAAATAGCTCGACATACTGTTCTTCCCCGATATCCTCCCTGATCGACCGGACGCAGAAGGCAATGTCA
TACCACTTGTCCGCCCTGCCGCTTCTCCCAAGATCAATAAAGCCACTTACTTTGCCATCTTTCACAAAGA
TGTTGCTGTCTCCCAGGTCGCCGTGGGAAAAGACAAGTTCCTCTTCGGGCTTTTCCGTCTTTAAAAAATC
ATACAGCTCGCGCGGATCTTTAAATGGAGTGTCTTCTTCCCAGTTTTCGCAATCCACATCGGCCAGATCG
TTATTCAGTAAGTAATCCAATTCGGCTAAGCGGCTGTCTAAGCTATTCGTATAGGGACAATCCGATATGT
CGATGGAGTGAAAGAGCCTGATGCACTCCGCATACAGCTCGATAATCTTTTCAGGGCTTTGTTCATCTTC
ATACTCTTCCGAGCAAAGGACGCCATCGGCCTCACTCATGAGCAGATTGCTCCAGCCATCATGCCGTTCA
AAGTGCAGGACCTTTGGAACAGGCAGCTTTCCTTCCAGCCATAGCATCATGTCCTTTTCCCGTTCCACAT
CATAGGTGGTCCCTTTATACCGGCTGTCCGTCATTTTTAAATATAGGTTTTCATTTTCTCCCACCAGCTT
ATATACCTTAGCAGGAGACATTCCTTCCGTATCTTTTACGCAGCGGTATTTTTCGATCAGTTTTTTCAAT
TCCGGTGATATTCTCATTTTAGCCATTTATTATTTCCTTCCTCTTTTCTACAGTATTTAAAGATACCCCA
AGAAGCTAATTATAACAAGACGAACTCCAATTCACTGTTCCTTGCATTCTAAAACCTTAAATACCAGAAA
ACAGCTTTTTCAAAGTTGTTTTCAAAGTTGGCGTATAACATAGTATCGACGGAGCCGATTTTGAAACCGC
GGTGATCACAGGCAGCAACGCTCTGTCATCGTTACAATCAACATGCTACCCTCCGCGAGATCATCCGTGT
TTCAAACCCGGCAGCTTAGTTGCCGTTCTTCCGAATAGCATCGGTAACATGAGCAAAGTCTGCCGCCTTA
CAACGGCTCTCCCGCTGACGCCGTCCCGGACTGATGGGCTGCCTGTATCGAGTGGTGATTTTGTGCCGAG
CTGCCGGTCGGGGAGCTGTTGGCTGGCTGGTGGCAGGATATATTGTGGTGTAAACAAATTGACGCTTAGA
CAACTTAATAACACATTGCGGACGTTTTTAATGTACTGAATTAACGCCGAATTAATTCGAGCTCGGATCT
GATAATTTATTTGAAAATTCATAAGAAAAGCAAACGTTACATGAATTGATGAAACAATACAAAGACAGAT
AAAGCCACGCACATTTAGGATATTGGCCGAGATTACTGAATATTGAGTAAGATCACGGAATTTCTGACAG
GAGCATGTCTTCAATTCAGCCCAAATGGCAGTTGAAATACTCAAACCGCCCCATATGCAGGAGCGGATCA
TTCATTGTTTGTTTGGTTGCCTTTGCCAACATGGGAGTCCAAGATTCTGCAGTCAAATCTCGGTGACGGG
CAGGACCGGACGGGGCGGTACCGGCAGGCTGAAGTCCAGCTGCCAGAAACCCACGTCATGCCAGTTCCCG
TGCTTGAAGCCGGCCGCCCGCAGCATGCCGCGGGGGGCATATCCGAGCGCCTCGTGCATGCGCACGCTCG
GGTCGTTGGGCAGCCCGATGACAGCGACCACGCTCTTGAAGCCCTGTGCCTCCAGGGACTTCAGCAGGTG
GGTGTAGAGCGTGGAGCCCAGTCCCGTCCGCTGGTGGCGGGGGGAGACGTACACGGTCGACTCGGCCGTC
CAGTCGTAGGCGTTGCGTGCCTTCCAGGGGCCCGCGTAGGCGATGCCGGCGACCTCGCCGTCCACCTCGG
CGACGAGCCAGGGATAGCGCTCCCGCAGACGGACGAGGTCGTCCGTCCACTCCTGCGGTTCCTGCGGCTC
GGTACGGAAGTTGACCGTGCTTGTCTCGATGTAGTGGTTGACGATGGTGCAGACCGCCGGCATGTCCGCC
TCGGTGGCACGGCGGATGTCGGCCGGGCGTCGTTCTGGGCTCATCGATTCGATTTGGTGTATCGAGATTG
GTTATGAAATTCAGATGCTAGTGTAATGTATTGGTAATTTGGGAAGATATAATAGGAAGCAAGGCTATTT
ATCCATTTCTGAAAAGGCGAAATGGCGTCACCGCGAGCGTCACGCGCATTCCGTTCTTGCTGTAAAGCGT
TGTTTGGTACACTTTTGACTAGCGAGGCTTGGCGTGTCAGCGTATCTATTCAAAAGTCGTTAATGGCTGC
GGATCAAGAAAAAGTTGGAATAGAAACAGAATACCCGCGAAATTCAGGCCCGGTTGCCATGTCCTACACG
CCGAAATAAACGACCAAATTAGTAGAAAAATAAAAACTGACTCGGATACTTACGTCACGTCTTGCGCACT
GATTTGAAAAATCTCAGAATTCATGGATCCTAGGTGAGTCTAGAGAGTTAATTAAGAAAGGCGGACAGGT
ATCCGGTAATTTAACCCGCCTAATGAGCGGGCTTTTTTTTTGTGATCCAAAGGATCTCCTTGAGATCCTT
TTTTTCTGCGCGTAATCTGCTGCTTGCAAACTTAATTAAGAAAGGCGGACAGGTATCCGGTAGGCGGCAG
GGTCGGAACAGGAGAGCGCACGAGGGAGCTTCCAGGGGGGAAACGCCTGGTATCTTTATAGTCCTGTCGG
GTTTCGCCACCTCTGACTTGAGCGTCGATTTTTGTGATGCTCGTCAGGGGGGCGGAGCCTATGGAAAAAC
GCCAGCAACGCGGATCACAACAAGAAGCCCGCTCATTAGGCGGGCTAAATTCTCATGTTTGACAGCTTAT
CATCGATAAGCTTTAATGAGTTATCGAGATTTTCAGGAGCTAAGGAAGCTAAAATGGAGAAAGAAATCAC
TGGATATACCACCGTTGATATATCCCAATGGCATCGTAAAGAACATTTTGAGGCATTTCAGTCAGTTGCT
CAATGTACCTATAACCAGACCGTTCAGCTGGATATTACGGCCTTTTTAAAGACCGTAAAGAAAAATAAGC
ACAAGTTTTATCCGGCCTTTATTCACATTCTTGCCCGCCTGATGAATGCTCATCCGGAGTTCCGTATGGC
AATGAAAGACGGTGAGCTGGTAATATGGGATAGTGTTCACCCTTGTTACACCGTTTTCCATGAGCAAACT
GAAACGTTTTCATCGCTCTGGAGTGAATACCACGACGATTTCCGGCAGTTTCTACACATATATTCGCAAG
ATGTGGCGTGTTACGGTGAAAACCTGGCCTATTTCCCTAAAGGGTTTATTGAGAATATGTTTTTCGTCTC
AGCCAATCCCTGGGTGAGTTTCACCAGTTTTGATTTAAACGTGGCCAATATGGACAACTTCTTCGCCCCC
GTTTTCACCATGGGCAAATATTATACGCAAGGCGACAAGGTGCTGATGCCGCTGGCGATTCAGGTTCATC
ATGCCGTTTGTGATGGCTTCCATGTCGGCAGAATGCTTAATGAATTACAACAGTACTGCGATGAGTGACA
GGGCGGGGCGTAATCGGTACGTCGACGTAAGAACGCGGCTACAATTAATACATAACCTTATGTATCATAC
ACATACGATTTAGGTGACACTATAGAACTCGAGCAGCTGAAGCTCCAATGTGATGGTCTAGAGGTCGCAT
GCGATCCCCGTCACCGGTGTGAGGGAACTAGTTTCGATCTTGAAAGATCTTTTATCTTTAGAGTTAAGGA
CTCTTTCGTATTTTGGTGAGGTTTTATCCTCTTGAGTTTTGGTCATAGACCTATTCATGGCTCTGATACC
AATTTTTAAGCGGGGGCTTATGCGGATTATTTCTTAAATTGATAAGGGGTTATTAGGGGGTATAGGGTAT
AAATACAATCATTCCCTTAGCGTATAGTATAAGTATAGTAGCGTACCTCTATCAAATTTCCATCTTCTTA
CCTTGCACAGGGCCTGCAACCTTATCCTTCCTTGTCTTCCTCCTTCCTTCCGTCCACTTCATCATATTTA
AACCAGACCTACGGGGGAGTCAACGTAACCAACCCTGCCTTAGCATCTTTTCCCTAACGGCCTCCTGCCT
AAGCGGTACTTCTAGCTTCGAACGGCGTCTGGGCTCCAGGTCTAGTCGTCTCGTGTCTGGTTTATATTCA
CGACAAAGATCTATAGGGACTTTGGGAGATCTGGATTTTAGTACTGGATTTTGGTTTTAGGAATTAGAAA
TTTTATTGATAGAAGTATTTTACAAATACAAATACATACTAAGGGTTTCTTATATGCTCAACACATGAGC
GAAACCCTATAAGAACCCTAATTTCCCTTATCGGGAAACTACTCACACATTATTTATGGAGAAAATAGAG
AGAGATAGATTTGTAGAGAGAGACTGGTGATTTCAGCGTACCGAATTCATAAGAGCTGTAGTTGAAGGAG
TCATTCTTCTTCTTTAGACCATATTTAAATTAGACCATAACAACAACAACATAAGAGCTGTAGTTGAAGG
AGTCAAGCTTGGGCTGTCCTCTCCAAATGAAATGAACTTCCTTATATAGAGGAAGGGTCTTGCGAAGGAT
AGTGGGGTTGTGCGTCATCCCTTATGTCAGTGGAGATGTCACATCAATCCACTTGCTTTGAAGACGTGGT
TGGAGCGTCTTCTTTTTCCACGATGCTCCTCGTGGGTGGGGGTCCATCTTTGGGGCCACTGTCGGCAGAG
GCATCTTGAATGATAGCCTTTCCTTTATCGCAATGATGGCATTTGTAGGAGCCACCTTCCTTTTCTACTG
TCCTTTCGATGAGGTGACAGATAGCTGGGCAATGGAATCCGAGGAGGTTTCCCGAAATTACCCTTTGTTG
AAAAGTCTCAATAGCCCTTTGGTCTTCTGAGACAGTATCTTTGACATTTTTGGAGTAGGGGTGGGATTGT
GCGTCATCCCTTACGCCAGTGGAGATGTCACATCAATCCACTTGCTTTGAAGACGTGGTTGGAACGTCTT
CTTTTCCCACGATGCTCCTCGTGGGTGGGGGTCCATCTTTGGGACCACTGTCGGCAGAGGCATCTTGAAT
GATAGCCTTTCCTTTATCGCAATGATGGCATTTGTAGGAGCCACCTTCCTTTTCCACTGTCCTTTCGATG
AAGTGACAGATAGCTGGGCAATGGAATCCGAGGAGGTTTCCCGAAATTACCCTTTGTTGAAAAGTCTCAA
TAGCCCTTTGGTCTTCTGAGACTGTATCTTTGACATTTTTGGAGTAGGGATCAGATCTGCCGGTCTCCCT
ATAGTGAGTCGTATTAATTTCGATAAGCCAGGTTAACCTGCATTAATGAATCGGCTGCAGTACCCGGGAA
TTTAACCCGCCTAATGAGCGGGCTTTTTTTTTGTGATCCAAAGGATCTCCTTGAGATCCTTTTTTTCTGC
GCGTAATCTGCTGCTTGCAAACTTAATTAAGACCCGGGACTAGTCCCTAGAGTCCTGCTTTAATGAGATA
TGCGAGACGCCTATGATCGCATGATATTTGCTTTCAATTCTGTTGTGCACGTTGTAAAAAACCTGAGCAT
GTGTAGCTCAGATCCTTACCGCCGGTTTCGGTTCATTCTAATGAATATATCACCCGTTACTATCGTATTT
TTATGAATAATATTCTCCGTTCAATTTACTGATTGTACCCTACTACTTATATGTACAATATTAAAATGAA
AACAATATATTGTGCTGAATAGGTTTATAGCGACATCTATGATAGAGCGCCACAATAACAAACAATTGCG
TTTTATTATTACAAATCCAATTTTAAAAAAAGCGGCAGAACCGGTCAAACCTAAAAGACTGATTACATAA
ATCTTATTCAAATTTCAAAAGTGCCCCAGGGGCTAGTATCTACGACACACCGAGCGGCGAACTAATAACG
CTCACTGAAGGGAACTCCGGTTCCCCGCCGGCGCGCATGGGTGAGATTCCTTGAAGTTGAGTATTGGCCG
TCCGCTCTACCGAAAGTTACGGGCACCATTCAACCCGGTCCAGCACGGCGGCCGGGTAACCGACTTGCTG
CCCCGAGAATTATGCAGCATTTTTTTGGTGTATGTGGGCCCCAAATGAAGTGCAGGTCAAACCTTGACAG
TGACGACAAATCGTTGGGCGGGTCCAGGGCGAATTTTGCGACAACATGTCGAGGCTCAGCAGGACCTGCA
GGCATGCAAGCTTGGCACTGGCCGTCGTTTTACAACGTCGTGACTGGGAAAACCCTGGCGTTACCCAACT
TAATCGCCTTGCAGCACATCCCCCTTTCGCCAGCTGGCGTAATAGCGAAGAGGCCCGCACCGATCGCCCT
TCCCAACAGTTGCGCAGCCTGAATGGCGAATGCTAGAGCAGCTTGAGCTTGGATCAGATTGTCGTTTCCC
GCCTTCAGTTTAAACTATCAGTGTTTGACAGGATATATTGGCGGGTAAACCTAAGAGAAAAGAGCGTTTA
TTAGAATAATCGGATATTTAAAAGGGCGTGAAAAGGTTTATCCGTTCGTCCATTTGTATGTGCATGCCAA
CCACAGGGTTCCCCTCGGGATCAAAGTACTTTGATCCAACCCCTCCGCTGCTATAGTGCAGTCGGCTTCT
GACGTTCAGTGCAGCCGTCTTCTGAAAACGACATGTCGCACAAGTCCTAAGTTACGCGACAGGCTGCCGC
CCTGCCCTTTTCCTGGCGTTTTCTTGTCGCGTGTTTTAGTCGCATAAAGTAGAATACTTGCGACTAGAAC
CGGAGACATTACGCCATGAACAAGAGCGCCGCCGCTGGCCTGCTGGGCTATGCCCGCGTCAGCACCGACG
ACCAGGACTTGACCAACCAACGGGCCGAACTGCACGCGGCCGGCTGCACCAAGCTGTTTTCCGAGAAGAT
CACCGGCACCAGGCGCGACCGCCCGGAGCTGGCCAGGATGCTTGACCACCTACGCCCTGGCGACGTTGTG
ACAGTGACCAGGCTAGACCGCCTGGCCCGCAGCACCCGCGACCTACTGGACATTGCCGAGCGCATCCAGG
AGGCCGGCGCGGGCCTGCGTAGCCTGGCAGAGCCGTGGGCCGACACCACCACGCCGGCCGGCCGCATGGT
GTTGACCGTGTTCGCCGGCATTGCCGAGTTCGAGCGTTCCCTAATCATCGACCGCACCCGGAGCGGGCGC
GAGGCCGCCAAGGCCCGAGGCGTGAAGTTTGGCCCCCGCCCTACCCTCACCCCGGCACAGATCGCGCACG
CCCGCGAGCTGATCGACCAGGAAGGCCGCACCGTGAAAGAGGCGGCTGCACTGCTTGGCGTGCATCGCTC
GACCCTGTACCGCGCACTTGAGCGCAGCGAGGAAGTGACGCCCACCGAGGCCAGGCGGCGCGGTGCCTTC
CGTGAGGACGCATTGACCGAGGCCGACGCCCTGGCGGCCGCCGAGAATGAACGCCAAGAGGAACAAGCAT
GAAACCGCACCAGGACGGCCAGGACGAACCGTTTTTCATTACCGAAGAGATCGAGGCGGAGATGATCGCG
GCCGGGTACGTGTTCGAGCCGCCCGCGCACGTCTCAACCGTGCGGCTGCATGAAATCCTGGCCGGTTTGT
CTGATGCCAAGCTGGCGGCCTGGCCGGCCAGCTTGGCCGCTGAAGAAACCGAGCGCCGCCGTCTAAAAAG
GTGATGTGTATTTGAGTAAAACAGCTTGCGTCATGCGGTCGCTGCGTATATGATGCGATGAGTAAATAAA
CAAATACGCAAGGGGAACGCATGAAGGTTATCGCTGTACTTAACCAGAAAGGCGGGTCAGGCAAGACGAC
CATCGCAACCCATCTAGCCCGCGCCCTGCAACTCGCCGGGGCCGATGTTCTGTTAGTCGATTCCGATCCC
CAGGGCAGTGCCCGCGATTGGGCGGCCGTGCGGGAAGATCAACCGCTAACCGTTGTCGGCATCGACCGCC
CGACGATTGACCGCGACGTGAAGGCCATCGGCCGGCGCGACTTCGTAGTGATCGACGGAGCGCCCCAGGC
GGCGGACTTGGCTGTGTCCGCGATCAAGGCAGCCGACTTCGTGCTGATTCCGGTGCAGCCAAGCCCTTAC
GACATATGGGCCACCGCCGACCTGGTGGAGCTGGTTAAGCAGCGCATTGAGGTCACGGATGGAAGGCTAC
AAGCGGCCTTTGTCGTGTCGCGGGCGATCAAAGGCACGCGCATCGGCGGTGAGGTTGCCGAGGCGCTGGC
CGGGTACGAGCTGCCCATTCTTGAGTCCCGTATCACGCAGCGCGTGAGCTACCCAGGCACTGCCGCCGCC
GGCACAACCGTTCTTGAATCAGAACCCGAGGGCGACGCTGCCCGCGAGGTCCAGGCGCTGGCCGCTGAAA
TTAAATCAAAACTCATTTGAGTTAATGAGGTAAAGAGAAAATGAGCAAAAGCACAAACACGCTAAGTGCC
GGCCGTCCGAGCGCACGCAGCAGCAAGGCTGCAACGTTGGCCAGCCTGGCAGACACGCCAGCCATGAAGC
GGGTCAACTTTCAGTTGCCGGCGGAGGATCACACCAAGCTGAAGATGTACGCGGTACGCCAAGGCAAGAC
CATTACCGAGCTGCTATCTGAATACATCGCGCAGCTACCAGAGTAAATGAGCAAATGAATAAATGAGTAG
ATGAATTTTAGCGGCTAAAGGAGGCGGCATGGAAAATCAAGAACAACCAGGCACCGACGCCGTGGAATGC
CCCATGTGTGGAGGAACGGGCGGTTGGCCAGGCGTAAGCGGCTGGGTTGCCTGCCGGCCCTGCAATGGCA
CTGGAACCCCCAAGCCCGAGGAATCGGCGTGAGCGGTCGCAAACCATCCGGCCCGGTACAAATCGGCGCG
GCGCTGGGTGATGACCTGGTGGAGAAGTTGAAGGCCGCGCAGGCCGCCCAGCGGCAACGCATCGAGGCAG
AAGCACGCCCCGGTGAATCGTGGCAAGCGGCCGCTGATCGAATCCGCAAAGAATCCCGGCAACCGCCGGC
AGCCGGTGCGCCGTCGATTAGGAAGCCGCCCAAGGGCGACGAGCAACCAGATTTTTTCGTTCCGATGCTC
TATGACGTGGGCACCCGCGATAGTCGCAGCATCATGGACGTGGCCGTTTTCCGTCTGTCGAAGCGTGACC
GACGAGCTGGCGAGGTGATCCGCTACGAGCTTCCAGACGGGCACGTAGAGGTTTCCGCAGGGCCGGCCGG
CATGGCCAGTGTGTGGGATTACGACCTGGTACTGATGGCGGTTTCCCATCTAACCGAATCCATGAACCGA
TACCGGGAAGGGAAGGGAGACAAGCCCGGCCGCGTGTTCCGTCCACACGTTGCGGACGTACTCAAGTTCT
GCCGGCGAGCCGATGGCGGAAAGCAGAAAGACGACCTGGTAGAAACCTGCATTCGGTTAAACACCACGCA
CGTTGCCATGCAGCGTACGAAGAAGGCCAAGAACGGCCGCCTGGTGACGGTATCCGAGGGTGAAGCCTTG
ATTAGCCGCTACAAGATCGTAAAGAGCGAAACCGGGCGGCCGGAGTACATCGAGATCGAGCTAGCTGATT
GGATGTACCGCGAGATCACAGAAGGCAAGAACCCGGACGTGCTGACGGTTCACCCCGATTACTTTTTGAT
CGATCCCGGCATCGGCCGTTTTCTCTACCGCCTGGCACGCCGCGCCGCAGGCAAGGCAGAAGCCAGATGG
TTGTTCAAGACGATCTACGAACGCAGTGGCAGCGCCGGAGAGTTCAAGAAGTTCTGTTTCACCGTGCGCA
AGCTGATCGGGTCAAATGACCTGCCGGAGTACGATTTGAAGGAGGAGGCGGGGCAGGCTGGCCCGATCCT
AGTCATGCGCTACCGCAACCTGATCGAGGGCGAAGCATCCGCCGGTTCCTAATGTACGGAGCAGATGCTA
GGGCAAATTGCCCTAGCAGGGGAAAAAGGTCGAAAAGGTCTCTTTCCTGTGGATAGCACGTACATTGGGA
ACCCAAAGCCGTACATTGGGAACCGGAACCCGTACATTGGGAACCCAAAGCCGTACATTGGGAACCGGTC
ACACATGTAAGTGACTGATATAAAAGAGAAAAAAGGCGATTTTTCCGCCTAAAACTCTTTAAAACTTATT
AAAACTCTTAAAACCCGCCTGGCCTGTGCATAACTGTCTGGCCAGCGCACAGCCGAAGAGCTGCAAAAAG
CGCCTACCCTTCGGTCGCTGCGCTCCCTACGCCCCGCCGCTTCGCGTCGGCCTATCGCGGCCGCTGGCCG
CTCAAAAATGGCTGGCCTACGGCCAGGCAATCTACCAGGGCGCGGACAAGCCGCGCCGTCGCCACTCGAC
CGCCGGCGCCCACATCAAGGCACCCTGCCTCGCGCGTTTCGGTGATGACGGTGAAAACCTCTGACACATG
CAGCTCCCGGAGACGGTCACAGCTTGTCTGTAAGCGGATGCCGGGAGCAGACAAGCCCGTCAGGGCGCGT
CAGCGGGTGTTGGCGGGTGTCGGGGCGCAGCCATGACCCAGTCACGTAGCGATAGCGGAGTGTATACTGG
CTTAACTATGCGGCATCAGAGCAGATTGTACTGAGAGTGCACCAT
Features (pLannotate 1.2.2; 29 found; start..end, strand, type, name):
    237..825     -  rep_origin     ori: high-copy-number ColE1/pMB1/pBR322/pUC origin of replication
    912..1706    -  CDS            KanR: aminoglycoside phosphotransferase; aphA-3; confers resistance to kanamycin
   2131..2155    +  misc_feature   LB T-DNA repeat: left border repeat from nopaline C58 T-DNA
   2241..2493    -  terminator     MAS terminator: mannopine synthase terminator
   2506..3054    -  CDS            bar: PAT_STRHY - Experimental evidence at protein level: Swiss-Prot protein existence level 1. Inactivates phosphinothricin (PPT) by transfer of an acetyl group from acetyl CoA. Can also acetylate demethylphosphinothricin but not PTT or glutamate. This enzyme is an effector of phosphinothricin tripeptide (PTT or bialaphos) resistance. From Streptomyces hygroscopicus. Introduced by genetic manipulation and expressed in glufosinate-tolerant maize by Dekalb Genetics.
   3060..3440    -  promoter       MAS promoter: mannopine synthase promoter (Velten et al., 1984)
   3485..3509    +  rep_origin     ori (fragment): high-copy-number ColE1/pMB1/pBR322/pUC origin of replication
   3560..3601    +  rep_origin     ori (fragment): high-copy-number ColE1/pMB1/pBR322/pUC origin of replication
   3609..3777    +  rep_origin     ori (fragment): high-copy-number ColE1/pMB1/pBR322/pUC origin of replication
   3839..3867    +  promoter       tet promoter: E. coli promoter for tetracycline efflux protein gene
   3867..3903    +  promoter       cat promoter (fragment): promoter of the E. coli cat gene encoding chloramphenicol acetyltransferase
   3904..4563    +  CDS            CmR: chloramphenicol acetyltransferase; cat; confers resistance to chloramphenicol
   4628..4646    +  promoter       SP6 promoter: promoter for bacteriophage SP6 RNA polymerase
   5208..5384    -  polyA_signal   CaMV poly(A) signal: cauliflower mosaic virus polyadenylation signal
   5545..5890    -  promoter       CaMV 35S promoter: strong constitutive promoter from cauliflower mosaic virus
   5547..5593    -  promoter       minimal CaMV 35S promoter: minimal 35S promoter from cauliflower mosaic virus
   5941..6229    -  promoter       CaMV 35S promoter (fragment): strong constitutive promoter from cauliflower mosaic virus
   6298..6316    -  promoter       T7 promoter: promoter for bacteriophage T7 RNA polymerase
   6421..6462    +  rep_origin     ori (fragment): high-copy-number ColE1/pMB1/pBR322/pUC origin of replication
   6495..7202    +  terminator     OCS terminator: octopine synthase terminator
   7203..7223    +  misc_feature   MCS (fragment): pUC18/19 multiple cloning site
   7226..7380    +  CDS            lacZα (fragment): LacZα fragment of β-galactosidase; lacZ fragment
   7446..7470    +  misc_feature   RB T-DNA repeat: right border repeat from nopaline C58 T-DNA
   7810..8211    +  CDS            Y4CG_SINFN (fragment): Protein inferred from homology: Swiss-Prot protein existence level 3. From Sinorhizobium fredii (strain NBRC 101917 / NGR234).
   8771..9400    +  CDS            pVS1 StaA: stability protein from the Pseudomonas plasmid pVS1 (Heeb et al., 2000)
   9829..10902   +  CDS            pVS1 RepA: replication protein from the Pseudomonas plasmid pVS1 (Heeb et al., 2000)
  10968..11162   +  rep_origin     pVS1 oriV: origin of replication for the Pseudomonas plasmid pVS1 (Heeb et al., 2000)
  11365..11404   +  CDS            rop (fragment): Rop protein, which maintains plasmids at low copy number; rop
  11506..51      +  misc_feature   bom (across the origin): basis of mobility region from pBR322
