[The description below was written by a language model from this plasmid's Addgene catalogue record and pLannotate feature annotations shown in this document.]
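Description:
pFGC5941-PacI-ath-STTM2937 is a plant expression binary vector built on the pFGC5941-PacI backbone and designed to knock down miRNA2937 function in Arabidopsis thaliana by expressing a short tandem target mimic (STTM). The backbone carries the elements expected of an Agrobacterium-compatible T-DNA vector. A high-copy ColE1/pUC-type origin with a pBR322 bom region supports replication in E. coli. The pVS1 oriV, RepA and StaA functions allow stable maintenance in Agrobacterium. A kanamycin resistance gene (aphA-3) lies outside the T-DNA for bacterial selection.

Between the nopaline-type left and right border repeats sits a bar gene (phosphinothricin acetyltransferase) under the mannopine synthase promoter and terminator, which provides Basta (glufosinate) selection of transformed plants. The payload is a roughly 2.8 kb cassette cloned into a PacI site that is retained on both sides. According to the depositor it comprises a 2x35S promoter, the STTM, the 35S terminator and a chloramphenicol resistance gene. The feature table agrees, showing a duplicated CaMV 35S promoter, a CaMV poly(A) signal and a CmR coding sequence with its bacterial promoter, plus pUC ori fragments and SP6/T7 promoters flanking the cassette, which probably derive from an intermediate cloning vector. The STTM itself is not annotated but would lie in the short gap between promoter and poly(A) signal. The CmR marker allows dual chloramphenicol and kanamycin selection for plasmids carrying the insert.

An STTM transcript carries two non-cleavable miRNA binding sites joined by a spacer, which sequester the target miRNA and trigger its degradation. The depositor notes sequence discrepancies in the STTM relative to the reference that are not expected to affect function.
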