Addgene plasmid #84112: pFGC5941-PacI-ath-STTM2937
Purpose: target miRNA2937 for destruction in Arabidopsis thaliana
Depositing lab: Guiliang Tang. Depositing organization: Michigan Technological University. Publication: Construction of short tandem target mimic (STTM) to block the functions of plant and animal microRNAs. Tang G, Yan J, Gu Y, Qiao M, Fan R, Mao Y, Tang X. Methods. 2012 Oct;58(2):118-25. doi: 10.1016/j.ymeth.2012.10.006. Epub 2012 Oct 23. PubMed 23098881.
Backbone
  Vector backbone: pFGC5941-PacI
  Backbone manufacturer: Guiliang Tang (Addgene plasmid # 44182)
  Backbone size w/o insert (bp): 8608
  Vector type: Plant Expression
  Selectable markers: Basta
Growth in bacteria
  Bacterial resistance: Chloramphenicol and Kanamycin, 25 & 50 μg/mL
  Growth temperature: 37°C
  Growth strain: DH5alpha
  Copy number: High Copy
Gene/Insert
  Gene/Insert name: STTM2937
  Species: A. thaliana (mustard weed)
  Insert size (bp): 2846
  Promoter: 2x35S
  Cloning method: Restriction Enzyme; 5′ cloning site PacI (not destroyed); 3′ cloning site PacI (not destroyed)
  Sequencing primers: 5′ CACTATCCTTCGCAAGACCCTTCC; 3′ CAACACATGAGCGAAACCCTATAA
Terms and licenses: Academic/Nonprofit Terms; Industry Terms: Not Available to Industry
Depositor comments: The insert within this plasmid contains a 2x35S promoter, STTM, T35S and CmR. The STTM sequence in the plasmid contains discrepancies compared to the reference sequence. According to the depositing lab, these mutations should not affect plasmid function.
How to cite: pFGC5941-PacI-ath-STTM2937 was a gift from Guiliang Tang (Addgene plasmid # 84112 ; http://n2t.net/addgene:84112 ; RRID:Addgene_84112)
