>Addgene plasmid #84112 | pFGC5941-PacI-ath-STTM2937 | depositor partial sequence | sequence record 160668 | STTM
GACTCCTTCAACTACAGCTCTTATGTTGTTGTTGTTATGGTCTAATTTAAATATGGTCTAAAGAAGAAGA
ATGACTCCTTCAACTACAGCTCTTAT
