>Addgene plasmid #84112 | pFGC5941-PacI-ath-STTM2937 | addgene partial sequence | sequence record 166743 | pFGC-RCS-1 5'-AATAAAAACTGACTCGGA-3'
AATCTCAGAATTCATGGATCCTAGGTGAGTCTAGAGAGTTAATTAAGAAAGGCGGACAGGTATCCGGTAA
TTTAACCCGCCTAATGAGCGGGCTTTTTTTTTGTGATCCAAAGGATCTCCTTGAGATCCTTTTTTTCTGC
GCGTAATCTGCTGCTTGCAAACTTAATTAAGAAAGGCGGACAGGTATCCGGTAGGCGGCAGGGTCGGAAC
AGGAGAGCGCACGAGGGAGCTTCCAGGGGGGAAACGCCTGGTATCTTTATAGTCCTGTCGGGTTTCGCCA
CCTCTGACTTGAGCGTCGATTTTTGTGATGCTCGTCAGGGGGGCGGAGCCTATGGAAAAACGCCAGCAAC
GCGGATCACAACAAGAAGCCCGCTCATTAGGCGGGCTAAATTCTCATGTTTGACAGCTTATCATCGATAA
GCTTTAATGAGTTATCGAGATTTTCAGGAGCTAAGGAAGCTAAAATGGAGAAAGAAATCACTGGATATAC
CACCGTTGATATATCCCAATGGCATCGTAAAGAACATTTTGAGGCATTTCAGTCAGTTGCTCAATGTACC
TATAACCAGACCGTTCAGCTGGATATTACGGCCTTTTTAAAGACCGTAAAGAAAAATAAGCACAAGTTTT
ATCCGGCCTTTATTCACATTCTTGCCCGCCTGATGAATGCTCATCCGGAGTTCCGTATGGCAATGAAAGA
CGGTGAGCTGGTAATATGGGATAGTGTTCACCCTTGTTACACCGTTTTCCATGAGCAAACTGAAACGTTT
TCATCGCTCTGGAGTGAATACCACGACGAT
