>Addgene plasmid #84112 | pFGC5941-PacI-ath-STTM2937 | addgene partial sequence | sequence record 166744 | M13-F20 5'-TGTAAAACGACGGCCAGT-3'
GCTGAGCCTCGACATGTTGTCGCAAAATTCGCCCTGGACCCGCCCAACGATTTGTCGTCACTGTCAAGGT
TTGACCTGCACTTCATTTGGGGCCCACATACACCAAAAAAATGCTGCATAATTCTCGGGGCAGCAAGTCG
GTTACCCGGCCGCCGTGCTGGACCGGGTTGAATGGTGCCCGTAACTTTCGGTAGAGCGGACGGCCAATAC
TCAACTTCAAGGAATCTCACCCATGCGCGCCGGCGGGGAACCGGAGTTCCCTTCAGTGAGCGTTATTAGT
TCGCCGCTCGGTGTGTCGTAGATACTAGCCCCTGGGGCACTTTTGAAATTTGAATAAGATTTATGTAATC
AGTCTTTTAGGTTTGACCGGTTCTGCCGCTTTTTTTAAAATTGGATTTGTAATAATAAAACGCAATTGTT
TGTTATTGTGGCGCTCTATCATAGATGTCGCTATAAACCTATTCAGCACAATATATTGTTTTCATTTTAA
TATTGTACATATAAGTAGTAGGGTACAATCAGTAAATTGAACGGAGAATATTATTCATAAAAATACGATA
GTAACGGGTGATATATTCATTAGAATGAACCGAAACCGGCGGTAAGGATCTGAGCTACACATGCTCAGGT
TTTTTACAACGTGCACAACAGAATTGAAAGCAAATATCATGCGATCATAGGCGTCTCGCATATCTCATTA
AAGCAGGACTCTAGGGACTAGTCCCGGGTCTTAATTAAGTTTGCAAGCAGCAGATTACGCGCAGAAAAAA
AGGATCTCAAGGAGATCCTTTGGATCACAAAAA
